Addgene plasmid #13815: SIRT4 Flag
Purpose: Mammalian expression of human SIRT4 with flag tag
Depositing lab: Eric Verdin. Depositing organization: J. David Gladstone Institutes. Publication: The human Sir2 ortholog, SIRT2, is an NAD+-dependent tubulin deacetylase. North BJ, Marshall BL, Borra MT, Denu JM, Verdin E. Mol Cell. 2003 Feb . 11(2):437-44. 10.1016/S1097-2765(03)00038-8 PubMed 12620231.
Backbone
  Vector backbone: pcDNA3.1 +
  Backbone manufacturer: Invitrogen
  Backbone size w/o insert (bp): 5500
  Vector type: Mammalian Expression
  Selectable markers: Neomycin (select with G418)
Growth in bacteria
  Bacterial resistance: Ampicillin, 100 μg/mL
  Growth temperature: 37°C
  Growth strain: DH5alpha
  Copy number: High Copy
Gene/Insert
  Gene/Insert name: SIRT4
  Species: H. sapiens (human)
  Insert size (bp): 944
  Entrez Gene: SIRT4 (a.k.a. SIR2L4)
  Tag / fusion protein: flag (C terminal on backbone)
  Cloning method: Restriction Enzyme; 5′ cloning site NotI (not destroyed); 3′ cloning site NotI (not destroyed)
  Sequencing primers: 5′ T7; 3′ BGH Reverse
Resource information
  A portion of this plasmid was derived from a plasmid made by: Roy Frye
Terms and licenses: Academic/Nonprofit Terms; Industry Terms: Not Available to Industry
Depositor comments: cloned into a version of pcDNA3.1 that has been modified to include a C-terminal Flag tag (see author's map for details).
How to cite: SIRT4 Flag was a gift from Eric Verdin (Addgene plasmid # 13815 ; http://n2t.net/addgene:13815 ; RRID:Addgene_13815)
