[The description below was written by a language model from this plasmid's Addgene catalogue record and pLannotate feature annotations shown in this document.]
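Description:
SIRT4 Flag is a mammalian expression plasmid of about 6.3 kb, built on a modified version of pcDNA3.1(+) that supplies a C-terminal FLAG epitope from the backbone. It is maintained in E. coli as a high-copy plasmid through a ColE1/pUC-type origin and selected with ampicillin via the β-lactamase gene and its native promoter. An f1 origin is also present, along with small lac promoter/operator remnants typical of this vector family. For selection in mammalian cells, an SV40 early promoter drives the neomycin phosphotransferase gene, terminated by an SV40 polyadenylation signal, allowing G418 selection of stable transfectants.

The payload is the human SIRT4 coding sequence (roughly 940 bp), inserted at NotI sites on both sides and placed downstream of the human cytomegalovirus immediate-early enhancer and promoter. The open reading frame is followed a short distance downstream by the FLAG tag, and the transcript is terminated by the bovine growth hormone polyadenylation signal. A T7 promoter sits between the CMV promoter and the insert, which permits in vitro transcription and serves as a sequencing primer site. A few short annotated fragments in the feature table, such as an HIV-1 LTR piece, a bleomycin-resistance piece and a lacI piece, appear to be partial matches rather than functional elements.

SIRT4 is a mitochondrial member of the NAD-dependent sirtuin family, annotated with lipoamidase, ADP-ribosyltransferase and deacetylase activities. The construct is intended for transient or stable expression of epitope-tagged SIRT4 in mammalian cells. The FLAG tag allows the protein to be detected, localised or immunoprecipitated with anti-FLAG reagents.
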