Features (pLannotate 1.2.2; 21 found; start..end, strand, type, name):
     28..80      -  misc_feature   bom (fragment): basis of mobility region from pBR322
    235..614     +  enhancer       CMV enhancer: human cytomegalovirus immediate early enhancer
    615..818     +  promoter       CMV promoter: human cytomegalovirus (CMV) immediate early promoter
    814..847     +  LTR            5' LTR (truncated) (fragment): truncated 5' long terminal repeat (LTR) from HIV-1
    863..881     +  promoter       T7 promoter: promoter for bacteriophage T7 RNA polymerase
    925..1866    +  CDS            SIRT4: SIR4_HUMAN - Also known as SIR2L4. Experimental evidence at protein level: Swiss-Prot protein existence level 1. Acts as NAD-dependent protein lipoamidase, ADP-ribosyl transferase and deacetylase. Catalyzes more efficiently removal of lipoyl- and biotinyl- than acetyl-lysine modifications. Inhibits the pyruvate dehydrogenase complex (PDH) activity via the enzymatic hydrolysis of the lipoamide cofactor from the E2 component, DLAT, in a phosphorylation-independent manner (PubMed:25525879). Catalyzes the transfer of ADP-ribosyl groups onto target proteins, including mitochondrial GLUD1, inhibitin
   1885..1905    +  CDS            FLAG (fragment): FLAG® epitope tag, followed by an enterokinase cleavage site
   1946..2170    +  polyA_signal   bGH poly(A) signal: bovine growth hormone polyadenylation signal
   2174..2195    +  promoter       SV40 promoter (fragment): SV40 enhancer and early promoter
   2216..2644    +  rep_origin     f1 ori (sequence partly withheld): f1 bacteriophage origin of replication; arrow indicates direction of (+) strand synthesis
   2658..2987    +  promoter       SV40 promoter: SV40 enhancer and early promoter
   3054..3845    +  CDS            neo: KKA2_KLEPN - Also known as kan, nptII. Experimental evidence at protein level: Swiss-Prot protein existence level 1. Resistance to kanamycin, neomycin, paromomycin, ribostamycin, butirosin and gentamicin B. From Klebsiella pneumoniae.
   3869..4027    +  CDS            ble (fragment): BLE_KLEPN - Experimental evidence at protein level: Swiss-Prot protein existence level 1. Binding protein with a strong affinity to the bleomycin family of antibiotics. Binds to CL990; an antimitotic-antibiotic compound. From Klebsiella pneumoniae.
   4022..4143    +  polyA_signal   SV40 poly(A) signal: SV40 polyadenylation signal
   4216..4232    -  protein_bind   lac operator: The lac repressor binds to the lac operator to inhibit transcription in E. coli. This inhibition can be relieved by adding lactose or isopropyl-β-D-thiogalactopyranoside (IPTG). lac repressor encoded by lacI
   4240..4270    -  promoter       lac promoter: promoter for the E. coli lac operon
   4285..4306    -  protein_bind   CAP binding site: CAP binding activates transcription in the presence of cAMP. E. coli catabolite activator protein
   4319..4411    -  CDS            lacI (fragment): lac repressor; lacI; The lac repressor binds to the lac operator to inhibit transcription in E. coli. This inhibition can be relieved by adding lactose or isopropyl-β-D-thiogalactopyranoside (IPTG).
   4594..5182    -  rep_origin     ori: high-copy-number ColE1/pMB1/pBR322/pUC origin of replication
   5353..6213    -  CDS            AmpR: β-lactamase; bla; confers resistance to ampicillin, carbenicillin, and related antibiotics
   6214..6318    -  promoter       AmpR promoter: bla
>Addgene plasmid #13815 | SIRT4 Flag | addgene full sequence | sequence record 151245 | Addgene NGS Result
GACGGATCGGGAGATCTCCCGATCCCCTATGGTGCACTCTCAGTACAATCTGCTCTGATGCCGCATAGTT
AAGCCAGTATCTGCTCCCTGCTTGTGTGTTGGAGGTCGCTGAGTAGTGCGCGAGCAAAATTTAAGCTACA
ACAAGGCAAGGCTTGACCGACAATTGCATGAAGAATCTGCTTAGGGTTAGGCGTTTTGCGCTGCTTCGCG
ATGTACGGGCCAGATATACGCGTTGACATTGATTATTGACTAGTTATTAATAGTAATCAATTACGGGGTC
ATTAGTTCATAGCCCATATATGGAGTTCCGCGTTACATAACTTACGGTAAATGGCCCGCCTGGCTGACCG
CCCAACGACCCCCGCCCATTGACGTCAATAATGACGTATGTTCCCATAGTAACGCCAATAGGGACTTTCC
ATTGACGTCAATGGGTGGAGTATTTACGGTAAACTGCCCACTTGGCAGTACATCAAGTGTATCATATGCC
AAGTACGCCCCCTATTGACGTCAATGACGGTAAATGGCCCGCCTGGCATTATGCCCAGTACATGACCTTA
TGGGACTTTCCTACTTGGCAGTACATCTACGTATTAGTCATCGCTATTACCATGGTGATGCGGTTTTGGC
AGTACATCAATGGGCGTGGATAGCGGTTTGACTCACGGGGATTTCCAAGTCTCCACCCCATTGACGTCAA
TGGGAGTTTGTTTTGGCACCAAAATCAACGGGACTTTCCAAAATGTCGTAACAACTCCGCCCCATTGACG
CAAATGGGCGGTAGGCGTGTACGGTGGGAGGTCTATATAAGCAGAGCTCTCTGGCTAACTAGAGAACCCA
CTGCTTACTGGCTTATCGAAATTAATACGACTCACTATAGGGAGACCCAAGCTGGCTAGCGTTTAAACTT
AAGCTTGCGGCCGCATGAAGATGAGCTTTGCGTTGACTTTCAGGTCAGCAAAAGGCCGTTGGATCGCAAA
CCCCAGCCAGCCGTGCTCGAAAGCCTCCATTGGGTTATTTGTGCCAGCAAGTCCTCCTCTGGACCCTGAG
AAGGTCAAAGAGTTACAGCGCTTCATCACCCTTTCCAAGAGACTCCTTGTGATGACTGGGGCAGGAATCT
CCACCGAATCGGGGATACCAGACTACAGGTCAGAAAAAGTGGGGCTTTATGCCCGCACTGACCGCAGGCC
CATCCAGCATGGTGATTTTGTCCGGAGTGCCCCAATCCGCCAGCGGTACTGGGCGAGAAACTTCGTAGGC
TGGCCTCAATTCTCCTCCCACCAGCCTAACCCTGCACACTGGGCTTTGAGCACCTGGGAGAAACTCGGAA
AGCTGTACTGGTTGGTGACCCAAAATGTGGATGCTTTGCACACCAAGGCGGGGAGTCGGCGCCTGACAGA
GCTCCACGGATGCATGGACAGGGTCCTGTGCTTGGATTGTGGGGAACAGACTCCCCGGGGGGTGCTGCAA
GAGCGTTTCCAAGTCCTGAACCCCACCTGGAGTGCTGAGGCCCATGGCCTGGCTCCTGATGGTGACGTCT
TTCTCTCAGAGGAGCAAGTCCGGAGCTTTCAGGTCCCAACCTGCGTTCAATGTGGAGGCCATCTGAAACC
AGATGTCGTTTTCTTCGGGGACACAGTGAACCCTGACAAGGTTGATTTTGTGCACAAGCGTGTAAAAGAA
GCCGACTCCCTCTTGGTGGTGGGATCATCCTTGCAGGTATACTCTGGTTACAGGTTTATCCTCACTGCCT
GGGAGAAGAAGCTCCCGATTGCAATACTGAACATTGGGCCCACACGGTCGGATGACTTGGCGTGTCTGAA
ACTGAATTCTCGTTGTGGAGAGTTGCTGCCTTTGATAGACCCATGCAGCGGCCGCGGAGGAGACTACAAG
GACGACGATGACAAGTAATCTAGAGGGCCCGTTTAAACCCGCTGATCAGCCTCGACTGTGCCTTCTAGTT
GCCAGCCATCTGTTGTTTGCCCCTCCCCCGTGCCTTCCTTGACCCTGGAAGGTGCCACTCCCACTGTCCT
TTCCTAATAAAATGAGGAAATTGCATCGCATTGTCTGAGTAGGTGTCATTCTATTCTGGGGGGTGGGGTG
GGGCAGGACAGCAAGGGGGAGGATTGGGAAGACAATAGCAGGCATGCTGGGGATGCGGTGGGCTCTATGG
CTTCTGAGGCGGAAAGAACCAGCTGGGGCTCTAGGGGGTATCCCC
[124 nt withheld, positions 2216-2339]
C
[91 nt withheld, positions 2341-2431]
A
[49 nt withheld, positions 2433-2481]
CCTTTGACGTTGGAGTCCACGTTCTTT
[37 nt withheld, positions 2509-2545]
ACCCTATCTCGGTCTATTCTTTTGATTTATAAGGGATTTTGCCGATTTCGGCCTATTGGTTAAAAAATGA
GCTGATTTAACAAAAATTTAACGCGAATTAATTCTGTGGAATGTGTGTCAGTTAGGGTGTGGAAAGTCCC
CAGGCTCCCCAGCAGGCAGAAGTATGCAAAGCATGCATCTCAATTAGTCAGCAACCAGGTGTGGAAAGTC
CCCAGGCTCCCCAGCAGGCAGAAGTATGCAAAGCATGCATCTCAATTAGTCAGCAACCATAGTCCCGCCC
CTAACTCCGCCCATCCCGCCCCTAACTCCGCCCAGTTCCGCCCATTCTCCGCCCCATGGCTGACTAATTT
TTTTTATTTATGCAGAGGCCGAGGCCGCCTCTGCCTCTGAGCTATTCCAGAAGTAGTGAGGAGGCTTTTT
TGGAGGCCTAGGCTTTTGCAAAAAGCTCCCGGGAGCTTGTATATCCATTTTCGGATCTGATCAAGAGACA
GGATGAGGATCGTTTCGCATGATTGAACAAGATGGATTGCACGCAGGTTCTCCGGCCGCTTGGGTGGAGA
GGCTATTCGGCTATGACTGGGCACAACAGACAATCGGCTGCTCTGATGCCGCCGTGTTCCGGCTGTCAGC
GCAGGGGCGCCCGGTTCTTTTTGTCAAGACCGACCTGTCCGGTGCCCTGAATGAACTGCAGGACGAGGCA
GCGCGGCTATCGTGGCTGGCCACGACGGGCGTTCCTTGCGCAGCTGTGCTCGACGTTGTCACTGAAGCGG
GAAGGGACTGGCTGCTATTGGGCGAAGTGCCGGGGCAGGATCTCCTGTCATCTCACCTTGCTCCTGCCGA
GAAAGTATCCATCATGGCTGATGCAATGCGGCGGCTGCATACGCTTGATCCGGCTACCTGCCCATTCGAC
CACCAAGCGAAACATCGCATCGAGCGAGCACGTACTCGGATGGAAGCCGGTCTTGTCGATCAGGATGATC
TGGACGAAGAGCATCAGGGGCTCGCGCCAGCCGAACTGTTCGCCAGGCTCAAGGCGCGCATGCCCGACGG
CGAGGATCTCGTCGTGACCCATGGCGATGCCTGCTTGCCGAATATCATGGTGGAAAATGGCCGCTTTTCT
GGATTCATCGACTGTGGCCGGCTGGGTGTGGCGGACCGCTATCAGGACATAGCGTTGGCTACCCGTGATA
TTGCTGAAGAGCTTGGCGGCGAATGGGCTGACCGCTTCCTCGTGCTTTACGGTATCGCCGCTCCCGATTC
GCAGCGCATCGCCTTCTATCGCCTTCTTGACGAGTTCTTCTGAGCGGGACTCTGGGGTTCGAAATGACCG
ACCAAGCGACGCCCAACCTGCCATCACGAGATTTCGATTCCACCGCCGCCTTCTATGAAAGGTTGGGCTT
CGGAATCGTTTTCCGGGACGCCGGCTGGATGATCCTCCAGCGCGGGGATCTCATGCTGGAGTTCTTCGCC
CACCCCAACTTGTTTATTGCAGCTTATAATGGTTACAAATAAAGCAATAGCATCACAAATTTCACAAATA
AAGCATTTTTTTCACTGCATTCTAGTTGTGGTTTGTCCAAACTCATCAATGTATCTTATCATGTCTGTAT
ACCGTCGACCTCTAGCTAGAGCTTGGCGTAATCATGGTCATAGCTGTTTCCTGTGTGAAATTGTTATCCG
CTCACAATTCCACACAACATACGAGCCGGAAGCATAAAGTGTAAAGCCTGGGGTGCCTAATGAGTGAGCT
AACTCACATTAATTGCGTTGCGCTCACTGCCCGCTTTCCAGTCGGGAAACCTGTCGTGCCAGCTGCATTA
ATGAATCGGCCAACGCGCGGGGAGAGGCGGTTTGCGTATTGGGCGCTCTTCCGCTTCCTCGCTCACTGAC
TCGCTGCGCTCGGTCGTTCGGCTGCGGCGAGCGGTATCAGCTCACTCAAAGGCGGTAATACGGTTATCCA
CAGAATCAGGGGATAACGCAGGAAAGAACATGTGAGCAAAAGGCCAGCAAAAGGCCAGGAACCGTAAAAA
GGCCGCGTTGCTGGCGTTTTTCCATAGGCTCCGCCCCCCTGACGAGCATCACAAAAATCGACGCTCAAGT
CAGAGGTGGCGAAACCCGACAGGACTATAAAGATACCAGGCGTTTCCCCCTGGAAGCTCCCTCGTGCGCT
CTCCTGTTCCGACCCTGCCGCTTACCGGATACCTGTCCGCCTTTCTCCCTTCGGGAAGCGTGGCGCTTTC
TCATAGCTCACGCTGTAGGTATCTCAGTTCGGTGTAGGTCGTTCGCTCCAAGCTGGGCTGTGTGCACGAA
CCCCCCGTTCAGCCCGACCGCTGCGCCTTATCCGGTAACTATCGTCTTGAGTCCAACCCGGTAAGACACG
ACTTATCGCCACTGGCAGCAGCCACTGGTAACAGGATTAGCAGAGCGAGGTATGTAGGCGGTGCTACAGA
GTTCTTGAAGTGGTGGCCTAACTACGGCTACACTAGAAGAACAGTATTTGGTATCTGCGCTCTGCTGAAG
CCAGTTACCTTCGGAAAAAGAGTTGGTAGCTCTTGATCCGGCAAACAAACCACCGCTGGTAGCGGTGGTT
TTTTTGTTTGCAAGCAGCAGATTACGCGCAGAAAAAAAGGATCTCAAGAAGATCCTTTGATCTTTTCTAC
GGGGTCTGACGCTCAGTGGAACGAAAACTCACGTTAAGGGATTTTGGTCATGAGATTATCAAAAAGGATC
TTCACCTAGATCCTTTTAAATTAAAAATGAAGTTTTAAATCAATCTAAAGTATATATGAGTAAACTTGGT
CTGACAGTTACCAATGCTTAATCAGTGAGGCACCTATCTCAGCGATCTGTCTATTTCGTTCATCCATAGT
TGCCTGACTCCCCGTCGTGTAGATAACTACGATACGGGAGGGCTTACCATCTGGCCCCAGTGCTGCAATG
ATACCGCGAGACCCACGCTCACCGGCTCCAGATTTATCAGCAATAAACCAGCCAGCCGGAAGGGCCGAGC
GCAGAAGTGGTCCTGCAACTTTATCCGCCTCCATCCAGTCTATTAATTGTTGCCGGGAAGCTAGAGTAAG
TAGTTCGCCAGTTAATAGTTTGCGCAACGTTGTTGCCATTGCTACAGGCATCGTGGTGTCACGCTCGTCG
TTTGGTATGGCTTCATTCAGCTCCGGTTCCCAACGATCAAGGCGAGTTACATGATCCCCCATGTTGTGCA
AAAAAGCGGTTAGCTCCTTCGGTCCTCCGATCGTTGTCAGAAGTAAGTTGGCCGCAGTGTTATCACTCAT
GGTTATGGCAGCACTGCATAATTCTCTTACTGTCATGCCATCCGTAAGATGCTTTTCTGTGACTGGTGAG
TACTCAACCAAGTCATTCTGAGAATAGTGTATGCGGCGACCGAGTTGCTCTTGCCCGGCGTCAATACGGG
ATAATACCGCGCCACATAGCAGAACTTTAAAAGTGCTCATCATTGGAAAACGTTCTTCGGGGCGAAAACT
CTCAAGGATCTTACCGCTGTTGAGATCCAGTTCGATGTAACCCACTCGTGCACCCAACTGATCTTCAGCA
TCTTTTACTTTCACCAGCGTTTCTGGGTGAGCAAAAACAGGAAGGCAAAATGCCGCAAAAAAGGGAATAA
GGGCGACACGGAAATGTTGAATACTCATACTCTTCCTTTTTCAATATTATTGAAGCATTTATCAGGGTTA
TTGTCTCATGAGCGGATACATATTTGAATGTATTTAGAAAAATAAACAAATAGGGGTTCCGCGCACATTT
CCCCGAAAAGTGCCACCTGACGTC
