>Addgene plasmid #13815 | SIRT4 Flag | addgene partial sequence | sequence record 20077 | T7 5'-TAATACGACTCACTATAGGG-3'
GCTTTGCGTTGACTTTCAGGTCAGCAAAAGGCCGTTGGATCGCAAACCCCAGCCAGCCGTGCTCGAAAGC
CTCCATTGGGTTATTTGTGCCAGCAAGTCCTCCTCTGGACCCTGAGAAGGTCAAAGAGTTACAGCGCTTC
ATCACCCTTTCCAAGAGACTCCTTGTGATGACTGGGGCAGGAATCTCCACCGAATCGGGGATACCAGACT
ACAGGTCAGAAAAAGTGGGGCTTTATGCCCGCACTGACCGCAGGCCCATCCAGCATGGTGATTTTGTCCG
GAGTGCCCCAATCCGCCAGCGGTACTGGGCGAGAAACTTCGTAGGCTGGCCTCAATTCTCCTCCCACCAG
CCTAACCCTGCACACTGGGCTTTGAGCACCTGGGAGAAACTCGGAAAGCTGTACTGGTTGGTGACCCAAA
ATGTGGATGCTTTGCACACCAAGGCGGGGAGTCGGCGCCTGACAGAGCTCCACGGATGCATGGACAGGGT
CCTGTGCTTGGATTGTGGGGAACAGACTCCCCGGGGGGTGCTGCAAGAGCGTTTCCAAGTCCTGAACCCC
ACCTGGAGTGCTGAGGCCCATGGCCTGGCTCCTGATGGTGACGTCTTTCTCTCAGAGGAGCAAGTCCGGA
GCTTTCAGGTCCCAACCTGCGTTCAATGTGGAGGCCATCTGAAACCAGATGTCGTTTTCTTCGGGGACAC
AGTGAACCCTGACAAGGTTGATTTTGTGCACAAGCGTGTAAAAGAAGCCGACTCCCTCTTG
