>Addgene plasmid #13815 | SIRT4 Flag | addgene partial sequence | sequence record 58074 | BGH-rev 5'-TAGAAGGCACAGTCGAGG-3'
CCTCTAGATTACTTGTCATCGTCGTCCTTGTAGTCTCCTCCGCGGCCGCTGCATGGGTCTATCAAAGGCA
GCAACTCTCCACAACGAGAATTCAGTTTCAGACACGCCAAGTCATCCGACCGTGTGGGCCCAATGTTCAG
TATTGCAATCGGGAGCTTCTTCTCCCAGGCAGTGAGGATAAACCTGTAACCAGAGTATACCTGCAAGGAT
GATCCCACCACCAAGAGGGAGTCGGCTTCTTTTACACGCTTGTGCACAAAATCAACCTTGTCAGGGTTCA
CTGTGTCCCCGAAGAAAACGACATCTGGTTTCAGATGGCCTCCACATTGAACGCAGGTTGGGACCTGAAA
GCTCCGGACTTGCTCCTCTGAGAGAAAGACGTCACCATCAGGAGCCAGGCCATGGGCCTCAGCACTCCAG
GTGGGGTTCAGGACTTGGAAACGCTCTTGCAGCACCCCCCGGGGAGTCTGTTCCCCACAATCCAAGCACA
GGACCCTGTCCATGCATCCGTGGAGCTCTGTCAGGCGCCGACTCCCCGCCTTGGTGTGCAAAGCATCCAC
ATTTTGGGTCACCAACCAGTACAGCTTTCCGAGTTTCTCCCAGGTGCTCAAAGCCCAGTGTGCAGGGTTA
GGCTGGTGGGAGGAGAATTGAGGCCAGCCTACGAAGTTTCTCGCCCAGTACCGCTGGCGGATTGGGGCAC
TCCGGACAAAATCACCATGCTGGATGGGCCTGCGGTCAGTGCGGGCATAAAGCCCCACTTTTTCTGACCT
GTAGTCTGGTATCCCCGATTCGGTGGAGATTCCTGCCCCAGTCATCACAAGGAGTCTCTTGGAAAGGGTG
ATGAAGCGCTGTAACTCTTTGACCTTCTCAGGGTCCAGA
